Addgene plasmid #118630: pMP71-hCD155
Purpose: human CD155 coding sequence subcloned into pMP71 retroviral plasmid
Depositing lab: Sébastien Walchli. Depositing organization: Oslo University Hospital Radiumhospitalet. Publication: TIGIT and PD-1 Mark Intratumoral T Cells with Reduced Effector Function in B-cell Non-Hodgkin Lymphoma. Josefsson SE, Beiske K, Blaker YN, Forsund MS, Holte H, Ostenstad B, Kimby E, Koksal H, Walchli S, Bai B, Smeland EB, Levy R, Kolstad A, Huse K, Myklebust JH. Cancer Immunol Res. 2019 Mar;7(3):355-362. doi: 10.1158/2326-6066.CIR-18-0351. Epub 2019 Jan 18. PubMed 30659053.
Backbone
  Vector backbone: pMP71
  Backbone size w/o insert (bp): 5500
  Total vector size (bp): 6895
  Modifications to backbone: Gateway compatible (see Wälchli et al. 2011, PlosONE)
  Vector type: Mammalian Expression
Growth in bacteria
  Bacterial resistance: Ampicillin, 100 μg/mL
  Growth temperature: 37°C
  Growth strain: NEB Stable
  Copy number: High Copy
Gene/Insert
  Gene/Insert name: CD155 (alt names: Nectin-like protein 5; Poliovirus receptor)
  Species: H. sapiens (human)
  Insert size (bp): 1254
  GenBank ID: NM_006505.3
  Entrez Gene: PVR (a.k.a. CD155, HVED, NECL5, Necl-5, PVS, TAGE4)
  Promoter: LTR
  Cloning method: Gateway Cloning
  Sequencing primers: 5′ T7; 3′ M13rev
Resource information
  A portion of this plasmid was derived from a plasmid made by: Cloned from pCMV3-C-HA-CD155 a commercial construct from Sino Biological (# HG10109-CY)
Terms and licenses: Academic/Nonprofit Terms; Industry Terms: Not Available to Industry
Depositor comments: The HA tag was removed to create an untagged ORF
How to cite: pMP71-hCD155 was a gift from Sébastien Walchli (Addgene plasmid # 118630 ; http://n2t.net/addgene:118630 ; RRID:Addgene_118630)
