[The description below was written by a language model from this plasmid's Addgene catalogue record and pLannotate feature annotations shown in this document.]
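Description:
pMP71-hCD155 is a gammaretroviral transfer plasmid of about 6.9 kb that carries the human CD155 coding sequence (PVR, also called poliovirus receptor or Nectin-like protein 5) in a Gateway-compatible version of the pMP71 backbone. It is catalogued as a mammalian expression vector. In bacteria it is maintained through a high-copy ColE1/pUC-type origin and selected with ampicillin via the β-lactamase gene. Remnants of lac, rop, bom and lacZα sequences in the annotation are carry-over from earlier cloning backbones and have no stated function here.

The retroviral cassette is bounded by murine leukemia virus-type long terminal repeats. The 5′ LTR, which spans the plasmid origin in the annotated sequence, serves as the promoter for the insert. Downstream lie the gammaretrovirus core encapsidation signal, which allows the genomic RNA to be packaged into virions, a short gag-derived leader fragment and a pol fragment containing a splice acceptor. The roughly 1.25 kb PVR open reading frame sits between attB1 and attB2 sites left by Gateway recombination, with a T7 promoter just upstream that is also used as a sequencing primer site. The ORF was taken from a commercial HA-tagged CD155 construct, and the depositor notes that the HA tag was removed to give an untagged protein. The small V5 fragment detected after attB2 is only a partial match. A WPRE follows the insert to enhance post-transcriptional expression; the flanking woodchuck hepatitis virus S and X fragments annotated there are presumably part of that element. A β-globin poly(A) fragment and the 3′ LTR come next.

With packaging functions supplied in trans, the plasmid should yield retroviral particles for stable CD155 expression in target cells. The associated publication concerns TIGIT and PD-1 on intratumoral T cells in B-cell non-Hodgkin lymphoma, and CD155 is a known TIGIT ligand, though the record does not spell out the exact experimental use.
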