Features (pLannotate 1.2.2; 25 found; start..end, strand, type, name):
    263..364     +  ncRNA          Gammaretro CES: Accession: RF00374 - Gammaretrovirus core encapsidation signal
    404..607     +  CDS            GGAG_MLVAV (fragment): Experimental evidence at protein level: Swiss-Prot protein existence level 1. Plays a role in viral particle release. Presumably acts by facilitating the fission of the virion bud at the cell surface (PubMed:17267509, PubMed:22828015). May prevent the antiviral activity of murine APOBEC3 (PubMed:25505062, PubMed:23671100, PubMed:20702647). From AKV murine leukemia virus (AKR (endogenous) murine leukemia virus).
    633..658     +  misc_feature   pol region (fragment): Moloney murine leukemia virus (MMLV) pol region containing the splice acceptor site
    668..686     +  promoter       T7 promoter: promoter for bacteriophage T7 RNA polymerase
    718..742     +  protein_bind   attB1: mutant version of attB; recombination site for the Gateway® BP reaction BP Clonase™
    763..2013    +  CDS            PVR: PVR_HUMAN - Also known as PVS. Experimental evidence at protein level: Swiss-Prot protein existence level 1. (Microbial infection) Is prevented to reach cell surface upon infection by Human cytomegalovirus /HHV-5, presumably to escape immune recognition of infected cell by NK cells. From Homo sapiens (Human).
   2037..2061    -  protein_bind   attB2: mutant version of attB; recombination site for the Gateway® BP reaction BP Clonase™
   2087..2108    +  CDS            V5 tag (fragment): epitope tag from simian virus 5
   2115..2174    +  CDS            S (fragment): HBSAG_WHV6 - Experimental evidence at transcript level: Swiss-Prot protein existence level 2. The middle envelope protein plays an important role in the budding of the virion. It is involved in the induction of budding in a nucleocapsid independent way. In this process the majority of envelope proteins bud to form subviral lipoprotein particles of 22 nm of diameter that do not contain a nucleocapsid (By similarity). From Woodchuck hepatitis B virus (isolate w64/pWS23) (WHV).
   2306..2709    +  misc_feature   WPRE: woodchuck hepatitis virus posttranscriptional regulatory element
   2716..3012    +  CDS            X (fragment): X_WHV1 - Experimental evidence at protein level: Swiss-Prot protein existence level 1. Multifunctional protein that plays a role in silencing host antiviral defenses and promoting viral transcription. Does not seem to be essential for HBV infection. May be directly involved in development of cirrhosis and liver cancer (hepatocellular carcinoma). Most of cytosolic activities involve modulation of cytosolic calcium. The effect on apoptosis is controversial depending on the cell types in which the studies have been conducted. May induce apoptosis by localizing in mitochondria and causing loss of
   3041..3148    +  polyA_signal   β-globin poly(A) (fragment): human β-globin polyadenylation signal
   3215..3805    +  LTR            LTR: long terminal repeat from Moloney murine leukemia virus
   3854..3870    -  protein_bind   lac operator: The lac repressor binds to the lac operator to inhibit transcription in E. coli. This inhibition can be relieved by adding lactose or isopropyl-β-D-thiogalactopyranoside (IPTG). lac repressor encoded by lacI
   3878..3908    -  promoter       lac promoter: promoter for the E. coli lac operon
   3923..3944    -  protein_bind   CAP binding site: CAP binding activates transcription in the presence of cAMP. E. coli catabolite activator protein
   3957..4049    -  CDS            lacI (fragment): lac repressor; lacI; The lac repressor binds to the lac operator to inhibit transcription in E. coli. This inhibition can be relieved by adding lactose or isopropyl-β-D-thiogalactopyranoside (IPTG).
   4232..4820    -  rep_origin     ori: high-copy-number ColE1/pMB1/pBR322/pUC origin of replication
   4991..5851    -  CDS            AmpR: β-lactamase; bla; confers resistance to ampicillin, carbenicillin, and related antibiotics
   5852..5956    -  promoter       AmpR promoter: bla
   6051..6086    +  CDS            rop (fragment): Rop protein, which maintains plasmids at low copy number; rop
   6188..6287    +  misc_feature   bom (fragment): basis of mobility region from pBR322
   6293..6450    -  CDS            lacZα (fragment): LacZα fragment of β-galactosidase; lacZ fragment
   6458..6539    +  LTR            3' LTR (ΔU3) (fragment): self-inactivating 3' long terminal repeat (LTR) from Moloney murine leukemia virus
   6549..101     +  LTR            LTR (across the origin): long terminal repeat from Moloney murine leukemia virus
>Addgene plasmid #118630 | pMP71-hCD155 | addgene full sequence | sequence record 229308 | Addgene NGS Result
GCGTCGCCCGGGTACCCGTATTCCCAATAAAGCCTCTTGCTGTTTGCATCCGAATCGTGGACTCGCTGAT
CCTTGGGAGGGTCTCCTCAGATTGATTGACTGCCCACCTCGGGGGTCTTTCATTTGGAGGTTCCACCGAG
ATTTGGAGACCCCTGCCCAGGGACCACCGACCCCCCCGCCGGGAGGTAAGCTGGCCAGCGGTCGTTTCGT
GTCTGTCTCTGTCTTTGTGCGTGTTTGTGCCGGCATCTAATGTTTGCGCCTGCGTCTGTACTAGTTGGCT
AACTAGATCTGTATCTGGCGGTCCCGCGGAAGAACTGACGAGTTCGTATTCCCGGCCGCAGCCCCTGGGA
GACGTCCCAGCGGCCTCGGGGGCCCGTTTTGTGGCCCATTCTGTATCAGTTAACCTACCCGAGTCGGACT
TTTTGGAGCTCCGCCACTGTCCGAGGGGTACGTGGCTTTGTTGGGGGACGAGAGACAGAGACACTTCCCG
CCCCCGTCTGAATTTTTGCTTTCGGTTTTACGCCGAAACCGCGCCGCGCGTCTTGTCTGCTGCAGCATCG
TTCTGTGTTGTCTCTGTCTGACTGTGTTTCTGTATTTGTCTGAAAATTAGCTCGACAAAGTTAAGTAATA
GTCCCTCTCTCCAAGCTCACTTACAGGCGGCCTCGAGTAATACGACTCACTATAGGGAGACCCAAGCTGG
CTAGGTAAGCTTGATCAACAAGTTTGTACAAAAAAGCAGGCTCCGCGGCCGCCCCCTTCACCATGGCCCG
AGCCATGGCCGCCGCGTGGCCGCTGCTGCTGGTGGCGCTACTGGTGCTGTCCTGGCCACCCCCAGGAACC
GGGGACGTCGTCGTGCAGGCGCCCACCCAGGTGCCCGGCTTCTTGGGCGACTCCGTGACGCTGCCCTGCT
ACCTACAGGTGCCCAACATGGAGGTGACGCATGTGTCACAGCTGACTTGGGCGCGGCATGGTGAATCTGG
CAGCATGGCCGTCTTCCACCAAACGCAGGGCCCCAGCTATTCGGAGTCCAAACGGCTGGAATTCGTGGCA
GCCAGACTGGGCGCGGAGCTGCGGAATGCCTCGCTGAGGATGTTCGGGTTGCGCGTAGAGGATGAAGGCA
ACTACACCTGCCTGTTCGTCACGTTCCCGCAGGGCAGCAGGAGCGTGGATATCTGGCTCCGAGTGCTTGC
CAAGCCCCAGAACACAGCTGAGGTTCAGAAGGTCCAGCTCACTGGAGAGCCAGTGCCCATGGCCCGCTGC
GTCTCCACAGGGGGTCGCCCGCCAGCCCAAATCACCTGGCACTCAGACCTGGGCGGGATGCCCAATACGA
GCCAGGTGCCAGGGTTCCTGTCTGGCACAGTCACTGTCACCAGCCTCTGGATATTGGTGCCCTCAAGCCA
GGTGGACGGCAAGAATGTGACCTGCAAGGTGGAGCACGAGAGCTTTGAGAAGCCTCAGCTGCTGACTGTG
AACCTCACCGTGTACTACCCCCCAGAGGTATCCATCTCTGGCTATGATAACAACTGGTACCTTGGCCAGA
ATGAGGCCACCCTGACCTGCGATGCTCGCAGCAACCCAGAGCCCACAGGCTATAATTGGAGCACGACCAT
GGGTCCCCTGCCACCCTTTGCTGTGGCCCAGGGCGCCCAGCTCCTGATCCGTCCTGTGGACAAACCAATC
AACACAACTTTAATCTGCAACGTCACCAATGCCCTAGGAGCTCGCCAGGCAGAACTGACCGTCCAGGTCA
AAGAGGGACCTCCCAGTGAGCACTCAGGCATATCCCGTAACGCCATCATCTTCCTGGTTCTGGGAATCCT
GGTTTTTCTGATCCTGCTGGGGATCGGGATTTATTTCTATTGGTCCAAATGTTCCCGTGAGGTCCTTTGG
CACTGTCATCTGTGTCCCTCGAGTACAGAGCATGCCAGCGCCTCAGCTAATGGGCATGTCTCCTATTCAG
CTGTGAGCAGAGAGAACAGCTCTTCCCAGGATCCACAGACAGAGGGCACAAGGTGAATTCAAGGGTGGGC
GCGCCGACCCAGCTTTCTTGTACAAAGTGGTTGATCTAGAGGGCCCGCGGTTCGAAGGTAAGCCTATCCC
TAACCCTCAATTCGAGCATCTTACCGCCATTTATTCCCATATTTGTTCTGTTTTTCTTGATTTGGGTATA
CATTTAAATGTTAATAAAACAAAATGGTGGGGCAATCATTTACATTTTATGGGATATGTAATTACTAGTT
CAGGTGTATTGCCACAAGACAAACATGTTAAGAAACTTTCCCGTTATTTACGCTCTGTTCCTGTTAATCA
ACCTCTGGATTACAAAATTTGTGAAAGATTGACTGATATTCTTAACTATGTTGCTCCTTTTACGCTGTGT
GGATATGCTGCTTTAATGCCTCTGTATCATGCTATTGCTTCCCGTACGGCTTTCGTTTTCTCCTCCTTGT
ATAAATCCTGGTTGCTGTCTCTTTATGAGGAGTTGTGGCCCGTTGTCCGTCAACGTGGCGTGGTGTGCTC
TGTGTTTGCTGACGCAACCCCCACTGGCTGGGGCATTGCCACCACCTGTCAACTCCTTTCTGGGACTTTC
GCTTTCCCCCTCCCGATCGCCACGGCAGAACTCATCGCCGCCTGCCTTGCCCGCTGCTGGACAGGGGCTA
GGTTGCTGGGCACTGATAATTCCGTGGTGTTGTCGGGGAAGCTGACGTCCTTTCCATGGCTGCTCGCCTG
TGTTGCCAACTGGATCCTGCGCGGGACGTCCTTCTGCTACGTCCCTTCGGCTCTCAATCCAGCGGACCTC
CCTTCCCGAGGCCTTCTGCCGGTTCTGCGGCCTCTCCCGCGTCTTCGCTTTCGGCCTCCGACGAGTCGGA
TCTCCCTTTGGGCCGCCTCCCCGCCTGTTTCGCCTCGGCGTCCGGTCCGTGTTGCTTGGTCGTCACCTGT
GCAGAATTGCGAACCATGGATTCCACCGTGAACTTTGTCTCCTGGCATGCAAATCGTCAACTTGGCATGC
CAAGAATAATTCGGATCCAAGCTTAGGCCTGCTCGCTTTCTTGCTGTCCCATTTCTATTAAAGGTTCCTT
TGTTCCCTAAGTCCAACTACTAAACTGGGGGATATTATGAAGGGCCTTGAGCATCTGGATTCTGCCTAGC
GCTAAGCTTAACACGAGCCATAGATAGAATAAAAGATTTTATTTAGTCTCCAGAAAAAGGGGGGAATGAA
AGACCCCACCTGTAGGTTTGGCAAGCTAGCTTAAGTAACGCCATTTTGCAAGGCATGGAAAATACATAAC
TGAGAATAGAGAAGTTCAGATCAAGGTTAGGAACAGAGAGACAGCAGAATATGGGCCAAACAGGATATCT
GTGGTAAGCAGTTCCTGCCCCGGCTCAGGGCCAAGAACAGTTGGAACAGCAGAATATGGGCCAAACAGGA
TATCTGTGGTAAGCAGTTCCTGCCCCGGCTCAGGGCCAAGAACAGATGGTCCCCAGATGCGGTCCCGCCC
TCAGCAGTTTCTAGAGAACCATCAGATGTTTCCAGGGTGCCCCAAGGACCTGAAATGACCCTGTGCCTTA
TTTGAACTAACCAATCAGTTCGCTTCTCGCTTCTGTTCGCGCGCTTCTGCTCCCCGAGCTCAATAAAAGA
GCCCACAACCCCTCACTCGGCGCGCCAGTCCTCCGATAGACTGCGTCGCCCGGGTACCCGTGTTCTCAAT
AAACCCTCTTGCAGTTGCATCCGACTCGTGGTCTCGCTGTTCCTTGGGAGGGTCTCCTCTGAGTGATTGA
CTGCCCACCTCGGGGGTCTTTCATTCTCGAGCAGCTTGGCGTAATCATGGTCATAGCTGTTTCCTGTGTG
AAATTGTTATCCGCTCACAATTCCACACAACATACGAGCCGGAAGCATAAAGTGTAAAGCCTGGGGTGCC
TAATGAGTGAGCTAACTCACATTAATTGCGTTGCGCTCACTGCCCGCTTTCCAGTCGGGAAACCTGTCGT
GCCAGCTGCATTAATGAATCGGCCAACGCGCGGGGAGAGGCGGTTTGCGTATTGGGCGCTCTTCCGCTTC
CTCGCTCACTGACTCGCTGCGCTCGGTCGTTCGGCTGCGGCGAGCGGTATCAGCTCACTCAAAGGCGGTA
ATACGGTTATCCACAGAATCAGGGGATAACGCAGGAAAGAACATGTGAGCAAAAGGCCAGCAAAAGGCCA
GGAACCGTAAAAAGGCCGCGTTGCTGGCGTTTTTCCATAGGCTCCGCCCCCCTGACGAGCATCACAAAAA
TCGACGCTCAAGTCAGAGGTGGCGAAACCCGACAGGACTATAAAGATACCAGGCGTTTCGCCCTGGAAGC
TCCCTCGTGCGCTCTCCTGTTCCGACCCTGCCGCTTACCGGATACCTGTCCGCCTTTCTCCCTTCGGGAA
GCGTGGCGCTTTCTCATAGCTCACGCTGTAGGTATCTCAGTTCGGTGTAGGTCGTTCGCTCCAAGCTGGG
CTGTGTGCACGAACCCCCCGTTCAGCCCGACCGCTGCGCCTTATCCGGTAACTATCGTCTTGAGTCCAAC
CCGGTAAGACACGACTTATCGCCACTGGCAGCAGCCACTGGTAACAGGATTAGCAGAGCGAGGTATGTAG
GCGGTGCTACAGAGTTCTTGAAGTGGTGGCCTAACTACGGCTACACTAGAAGAACAGTATTTGGTATCTG
CGCTCTGCTGAAGCCAGTTACCTTCGGAAAAAGAGTTGGTAGCTCTTGATCCGGCAAACAAACCACCGCT
GGTAGCGGTGGTTTTTTTGTTTGCAAGCAGCAGATTACGCGCAGAAAAAAAGGATCTCAAGAAGATCCTT
TGATCTTTTCTACGGGGTCTGACGCTCAGTGGAACGAAAACTCACGTTAAGGGATTTTGGTCATGAGATT
ATCAAAAAGGATCTTCACCTAGATCCTTTTAAATTAAAAATGAAGTTTTAAATCAATCTAAAGTATATAT
GAGTAAACTTGGTCTGACAGTTACCAATGCTTAATCAGTGAGGCACCTATCTCAGCGATCTGTCTATTTC
GTTCATCCATAGTTGCCTGACTCCCCGTCGTGTAGATAACTACGATACGGGAGGGCTTACCATCTGGCCC
CAGTGCTGCAATGATACCGCGAGACCCACGCTCACCGGCTCCAGATTTATCAGCAATAAACCAGCCAGCC
GGAAGGGCCGAGCGCAGAAGTGGTCCTGCAACTTTATCCGCCTCCATCCAGTCTATTAATTGTTGCCGGG
AAGCTAGAGTAAGTAGTTCGCCAGTTAATAGTTTGCGCAACGTTGTTGCCATTGCTACAGGCATCGTGGT
GTCACGCTCGTCGTTTGGTATGGCTTCATTCAGCTCCGGTTCCCAACGATCAAGGCGAGTTACATGATCC
CCCATGTTGTGCAAAAAAGCGGTTAGCTCCTTCGGTCCTCCGATCGTTGTCAGAAGTAAGTTGGCCGCAG
TGTTATCACTCATGGTTATGGCAGCACTGCATAATTCTCTTACTGTCATGCCATCCGTAAGATGCTTTTC
TGTGACTGGTGAGTACTCAACCAAGTCATTCTGAGAATAGTGTATGCGGCGACCGAGTTGCTCTTGCCCG
GCGTCAATACGGGATAATACCGCGCCACATAGCAGAACTTTAAAAGTGCTCATCATTGGAAAACGTTCTT
CGGGGCGAAAACTCTCAAGGATCTTACCGCTGTTGAGATCCAGTTCGATGTAACCCACTCGTGCACCCAA
CTGATCTTCAGCATCTTTTACTTTCACCAGCGTTTCTGGGTGAGCAAAAACAGGAAGGCAAAATGCCGCA
AAAAAGGGAATAAGGGCGACACGGAAATGTTGAATACTCATACTCTTCCTTTTTCAATATTATTGAAGCA
TTTATCAGGGTTATTGTCTCATGAGCGGATACATATTTGAATGTATTTAGAAAAATAAACAAATAGGGGT
TCCGCGCACATTTCCCCGAAAAGTGCCACCTGACGTCTAAGAAACCATTATTATCATGACATTAACCTAT
AAAAATAGGCGTATCACGAGGCCCTTTCGTCTCGCGCGTTTCGGTGATGACGGTGAAAACCTCTGACACA
TGCAGCTCCCGGAGACGGTCACAGCTTGTCTGTAAGCGGATGCCGGGAGCAGACAAGCCCGTCAGGGCGC
GTCAGCGGGTGTTGGCGGGTGTCGGGGCTGGCTTAACTATGCGGCATCAGAGCAGATTGTACTGAGAGTG
CACCATATGCGGTGTGAAATACCGCACAGATGCGTAAGGAGAAAATACCGCATCAGGCGCCATTCGCCAT
TCAGGCTGCGCAACTGTTGGGAAGGGCGATCGGTGCGGGCCTCTTCGCTATTACGCCAGCTGGCGAAAGG
GGGATGTGCTGCAAGGCGATTAAGTTGGGTAACGCCAGGGTTTTCCCAGTCACGACGTTGTAAAACGACG
GCCAGTGAATTAGTACTCTAGCTTAAGTAACGCCATTTTGCAAGGCATGGAAAATACATAACTGAGAATA
GAGAAGTTCAGATCAAGGTTAGGAACAGAGAGACAGCAGAATATGGGCCAAACAGGATATCTGTGGTAAG
CAGTTCCTGCCCCGGCTCAGGGCCAAGAACAGTTGGAACAGCAGAATATGGGCCAAACAGGATATCTGTG
GTAAGCAGTTCCTGCCCCGGCTCAGGGCCAAGAACAGATGGTCCCCAGATGCGGTCCCGCCCTCAGCAGT
TTCTAGAGAACCATCAGATGTTTCCAGGGTGCCCCAAGGACCTGAAATGACCCTGTGCCTTATTTGAACT
AACCAATCAGTTCGCTTCTCGCTTCTGTTCGCGCGCTTCTGCTCCCCGAGCTCAATAAAAGAGCCCACAA
CCCCTCACTCGGCGCGCCAGTCCTCCGATAGACT
